Addgene plasmid #137135: pAAV-Ef1a-oScarlet
Purpose: Viral expression of oScarlet
Depositing lab: Karl Deisseroth & INTRSECT 2.0 Project. Publication: Comprehensive Dual- and Triple-Feature Intersectional Single-Vector Delivery of Diverse Functional Payloads to Cells of Behaving Mammals. Fenno LE, Ramakrishnan C, Kim YS, Evans KE, Lo M, Vesuna S, Inoue M, Cheung KYM, Yuen E, Pichamoorthy N, Hong ASO, Deisseroth K. Neuron. 2020 Jun 20. pii: S0896-6273(20)30432-3. doi: 10.1016/j.neuron.2020.06.003. PubMed 32574559.
Backbone
  Vector backbone: AAV2-EF1a-WPRE
  Backbone size w/o insert (bp): 5300
  Vector type: AAV
Growth in bacteria
  Bacterial resistance: Ampicillin, 100 μg/mL
  Growth temperature: 37°C
  Growth strain: NEB Stable
  Copy number: High Copy
Gene/Insert
  Gene/Insert name: oScarlet
  Species: Synthetic; Prokaryotic
  Insert size (bp): 700
  Mutation: E95D
  Promoter: EF1a
  Cloning method: Restriction Enzyme; 5′ cloning site BamHI (unknown if destroyed); 3′ cloning site EcoRI (unknown if destroyed)
  Sequencing primers: 5′ TGGAATTTGCCCTTTTTGAG; 3′ GGGCCACAACTCCTCATAAA
Terms and licenses: Academic/Nonprofit Terms; Industry Terms: Not Available to Industry
How to cite: pAAV-Ef1a-oScarlet was a gift from Karl Deisseroth & INTRSECT 2.0 Project (Addgene plasmid # 137135 ; http://n2t.net/addgene:137135 ; RRID:Addgene_137135) For viral preps, please replace (Addgene plasmid # 137135) in the above sentence with: (Addgene viral prep # 137135-AAV8)
