[The description below was written by a language model from this plasmid's Addgene catalogue record and pLannotate feature annotations shown in this document.]
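Description:
pAAV-Ef1a-oScarlet is an adeno-associated virus transfer plasmid built on an AAV2-EF1a-WPRE backbone, designed to package a constitutive red fluorescent reporter cassette into recombinant AAV for delivery to mammalian cells. The plasmid is about 6 kb. It is maintained in bacteria through a high-copy ColE1/pUC-type origin and selected with ampicillin via the bla (AmpR) gene and its own promoter. A filamentous phage origin (annotated as f1 or M13, depending on the sequence record) is also present, along with short bom and rop remnants from pBR322-derived backbone sequence. A recombination-deficient growth strain is recorded, which is usual for plasmids carrying repeat-rich ITRs.

The payload lies between two AAV2 inverted terminal repeats, which provide the cis signals for genome replication and encapsidation when Rep, Cap and helper functions are supplied in trans. Within them, the human EF-1α promoter, including its first intron, drives strong ubiquitous expression of oScarlet, a roughly 700 bp synthetic coding sequence that the annotation software matches to mScarlet and that the record lists as carrying an E95D substitution. It was cloned between BamHI and EcoRI sites. Downstream, a WPRE enhances transcript stability and expression, and the human growth hormone polyadenylation signal terminates the message. There are no recombinase sites, so expression is unconditional. In a collection of intersectional recombinase-dependent vectors, such a construct could plausibly serve as a constitutive reference or labelling tool, though the record states only viral expression of oScarlet. The two sequence records agree closely, but the sequencing-derived one shows only fragments of the 5′ ITR where the depositor record has it complete. ITRs are difficult to sequence, so this may be an assembly artefact, but the record does not settle it.
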