Features (pLannotate 1.2.2; 17 found; start..end, strand, type, name):
      1..141     -  repeat_region  AAV2 ITR: inverted terminal repeat of adeno-associated virus serotype 2 inverted
    169..235     +  CDS            small t antigen (fragment): SV40 (simian virus 40) small t antigen
    261..472     +  promoter       EF-1α core promoter: core promoter for human elongation factor EF-1α
    473..581     +  intron         EF-1α intron A (fragment): intron upstream of the start codon of human EF-1α
   1207..1410    +  intron         EF-1α intron A: truncated intron upstream of the start codon of human EF-1α
   1432..2127    +  CDS            mScarlet: mScarlet is a basic (constitutively fluorescent) red fluorescent protein published in 2016, derived from synthetic construct. It has moderate acid sensitivity.
   2129..2153    +  misc_feature   MCS (fragment): pBluescript multiple cloning site
   2153..2741    +  misc_feature   WPRE: woodchuck hepatitis virus posttranscriptional regulatory element
   2773..3249    +  polyA_signal   hGH poly(A) signal: human growth hormone polyadenylation signal
   3289..3429    +  repeat_region  AAV2 ITR: inverted terminal repeat of adeno-associated virus serotype 2 inverted
   3434..3485    -  misc_feature   bom (fragment): basis of mobility region from pBR322
   3504..3884    +  rep_origin     M13 ori (sequence partly withheld): M13 bacteriophage origin of replication; arrow indicates direction of (+) strand synthesis
   3960..4009    -  misc_feature   bom (fragment): basis of mobility region from pBR322
   4111..4146    -  CDS            rop (fragment): Rop protein, which maintains plasmids at low copy number; rop
   4241..4345    +  promoter       AmpR promoter: bla
   4346..5206    +  CDS            AmpR: β-lactamase; bla; confers resistance to ampicillin, carbenicillin, and related antibiotics
   5377..5965    +  rep_origin     ori: high-copy-number ColE1/pMB1/pBR322/pUC origin of replication
>Addgene plasmid #137135 | pAAV-Ef1a-oScarlet | depositor full sequence | sequence record 265101 | pAAV-Ef1a-oScarlet sequence 6026 bps
CCTGCAGGCAGCTGCGCGCTCGCTCGCTCACTGAGGCCGCCCGGGCAAAGCCCGGGCGTCGGGCGACCTT
TGGTCGCCCGGCCTCAGTGAGCGAGCGAGCGCGCAGAGAGGGAGTGGCCAACTCCATCACTAGGGGTTCC
TGCGGCCGCACGCGTAAGCTTTGCAAAGATGGATAAAGTTTTAAACAGAGAGGAATCTTTGCAGCTAATG
GACCTTCTAGGTCTTGAAAGGAGTGGGAATTGGCTCCGGTGCCCGTCAGTGGGCAGAGCGCACATCGCCC
ACAGTCCCCGAGAAGTTGGGGGGAGGGGTCGGCAATTGAACCGGTGCCTAGAGAAGGTGGCGCGGGGTAA
ACTGGGAAAGTGATGTCGTGTACTGGCTCCGCCTTTTTCCCGAGGGTGGGGGAGAACCGTATATAAGTGC
AGTAGTCGCCGTGAACGTTCTTTTTCGCAACGGGTTTGCCGCCAGAACACAGGTAAGTGCCGTGTGTGGT
TCCCGCGGGCCTGGCCTCTTTACGGGTTATGGCCCTTGCGTGCCTTGAATTACTTCCACTGGCTGCAGTA
CGTGATTCTTGATCCCGAGCTTCGGGTTGGAAGTGGGTGGGAGAGTTCGAGGCCTTGCGCTTAAGGAGCC
CCTTCGCCTCGTGCTTGAGTTGAGGCCTGGCCTGGGCGCTGGGGCCGCCGCGTGCGAATCTGGTGGCACC
TTCGCGCCTGTCTCGCTGCTTTCGATAAGTCTCTAGCCATTTAAAATTTTTGATGACCTGCTGCGACGCT
TTTTTTCTGGCAAGATAGTCTTGTAAATGCGGGCCAAGATCTGCACACTGGTATTTCGGTTTTTGGGGCC
GCGGGCGGCGACGGGGCCCGTGCGTCCCAGCGCACATGTTCGGCGAGGCGGGGCCTGCGAGCGCGGCCAC
CGAGAATCGGACGGGGGTAGTCTCAAGCTGGCCGGCCTGCTCTGGTGCCTGGCCTCGCGCCGCCGTGTAT
CGCCCCGCCCTGGGCGGCAAGGCTGGCCCGGTCGGCACCAGTTGCGTGAGCGGAAAGATGGCCGCTTCCC
GGCCCTGCTGCAGGGAGCTCAAAATGGAGGACGCGGCGCTCGGGAGAGCGGGCGGGTGAGTCACCCACAC
AAAGGAAAAGGGCCTTTCCGTCCTCAGCCGTCGCTTCATGTGACTCCACGGAGTACCGGGCGCCGTCCAG
GCACCTCGATTAGTTCTCGAGCTTTTGGAGTACGTCGTCTTTAGGTTGGGGGGAGGGGTTTTATGCGATG
GAGTTTCCCCACACTGAGTGGGTGGAGACTGAAGTTAGGCCAGCTTGGCACTTGATGTAATTCTCCTTGG
AATTTGCCCTTTTTGAGTTTGGATCTTGGTTCATTCTCAAGCCTCAGACAGTGGTTCAAAGTTTTTTTCT
TCCATTTCAGGTGTCGTGAGGATCCGCCACCATGGTGAGCAAGGGCGAGGCAGTGATCAAGGAGTTCATG
CGGTTCAAGGTGCACATGGAGGGCTCCATGAACGGCCACGAGTTCGAGATCGAGGGCGAGGGCGAGGGCC
GCCCCTACGAGGGCACCCAGACCGCCAAGCTGAAGGTGACCAAGGGTGGCCCCCTGCCCTTCTCCTGGGA
CATCCTGTCCCCTCAGTTCATGTACGGCTCCAGGGCCTTCACCAAGCACCCCGCCGACATCCCCGACTAC
TATAAGCAGTCCTTCCCCGAGGGCTTCAAGTGGGACCGCGTGATGAACTTCGAGGACGGCGGCGCCGTGA
CCGTGACCCAGGACACCTCCCTGGAGGACGGCACCCTGATCTACAAGGTGAAGCTCCGCGGCACCAACTT
CCCTCCTGACGGCCCCGTAATGCAGAAGAAGACAATGGGCTGGGAAGCGTCCACCGAGCGGTTGTACCCC
GAGGACGGCGTGCTGAAGGGCGACATTAAGATGGCCCTGCGCCTGAAGGACGGCGGGCGCTACCTGGCGG
ACTTCAAGACCACCTACAAGGCCAAGAAGCCCGTGCAGATGCCCGGCGCCTACAACGTGGACCGCAAGTT
GGACATCACCTCCCACAACGAGGACTACACCGTGGTGGAACAGTACGAACGCTCCGAGGGCCGCCACTCC
ACCGGCGGCATGGACGAGCTGTACAAGTGAATTCGATATCAAGCTTATCGATAATCAACCTCTGGATTAC
AAAATTTGTGAAAGATTGACTGGTATTCTTAACTATGTTGCTCCTTTTACGCTATGTGGATACGCTGCTT
TAATGCCTTTGTATCATGCTATTGCTTCCCGTATGGCTTTCATTTTCTCCTCCTTGTATAAATCCTGGTT
GCTGTCTCTTTATGAGGAGTTGTGGCCCGTTGTCAGGCAACGTGGCGTGGTGTGCACTGTGTTTGCTGAC
GCAACCCCCACTGGTTGGGGCATTGCCACCACCTGTCAGCTCCTTTCCGGGACTTTCGCTTTCCCCCTCC
CTATTGCCACGGCGGAACTCATCGCCGCCTGCCTTGCCCGCTGCTGGACAGGGGCTCGGCTGTTGGGCAC
TGACAATTCCGTGGTGTTGTCGGGGAAATCATCGTCCTTTCCTTGGCTGCTCGCCTATGTTGCCACCTGG
ATTCTGCGCGGGACGTCCTTCTGCTACGTCCCTTCGGCCCTCAATCCAGCGGACCTTCCTTCCCGCGGCC
TGCTGCCGGCTCTGCGGCCTCTTCCGCGTCTTCGCCTTCGCCCTCAGACGAGTCGGATCTCCCTTTGGGC
CGCCTCCCCGCATCGATACCGAGCGCTGCTCGAGAGATCTACGGGTGGCATCCCTGTGACCCCTCCCCAG
TGCCTCTCCTGGCCCTGGAAGTTGCCACTCCAGTGCCCACCAGCCTTGTCCTAATAAAATTAAGTTGCAT
CATTTTGTCTGACTAGGTGTCCTTCTATAATATTATGGGGTGGAGGGGGGTGGTATGGAGCAAGGGGCAA
GTTGGGAAGACAACCTGTAGGGCCTGCGGGGTCTATTGGGAACCAAGCTGGAGTGCAGTGGCACAATCTT
GGCTCACTGCAATCTCCGCCTCCTGGGTTCAAGCGATTCTCCTGCCTCAGCCTCCCGAGTTGTTGGGATT
CCAGGCATGCATGACCAGGCTCAGCTAATTTTTGTTTTTTTGGTAGAGACGGGGTTTCACCATATTGGCC
AGGCTGGTCTCCAACTCCTAATCTCAGGTGATCTACCCACCTTGGCCTCCCAAATTGCTGGGATTACAGG
CGTGAACCACTGCTCCCTTCCCTGTCCTTCTGATTTTGTAGGTAACCACGTGCGGACCGAGCGGCCGCAG
GAACCCCTAGTGATGGAGTTGGCCACTCCCTCTCTGCGCGCTCGCTCGCTCACTGAGGCCGGGCGACCAA
AGGTCGCCCGACGCCCGGGCTTTGCCCGGGCGGCCTCAGTGAGCGAGCGAGCGCGCAGCTGCCTGCAGGG
GCGCCTGATGCGGTATTTTCTCCTTACGCATCTGTGCGGTATTTCACACCGCATA
[142 nt withheld, positions 3486-3627]
C
[141 nt withheld, positions 3629-3769]
CCTTTGACGTTGGAGTCCACGTTCTTT
[37 nt withheld, positions 3797-3833]
ACCCTATCTCGGGCTATTCTTTTGATTTATAAGGGATTTTGCCGATTTCGGCCTATTGGTTAAAAAATGA
GCTGATTTAACAAAAATTTAACGCGAATTTTAACAAAATATTAACGTTTACAATTTTATGGTGCACTCTC
AGTACAATCTGCTCTGATGCCGCATAGTTAAGCCAGCCCCGACACCCGCCAACACCCGCTGACGCGCCCT
GACGGGCTTGTCTGCTCCCGGCATCCGCTTACAGACAAGCTGTGACCGTCTCCGGGAGCTGCATGTGTCA
GAGGTTTTCACCGTCATCACCGAAACGCGCGAGACGAAAGGGCCTCGTGATACGCCTATTTTTATAGGTT
AATGTCATGATAATAATGGTTTCTTAGACGTCAGGTGGCACTTTTCGGGGAAATGTGCGCGGAACCCCTA
TTTGTTTATTTTTCTAAATACATTCAAATATGTATCCGCTCATGAGACAATAACCCTGATAAATGCTTCA
ATAATATTGAAAAAGGAAGAGTATGAGTATTCAACATTTCCGTGTCGCCCTTATTCCCTTTTTTGCGGCA
TTTTGCCTTCCTGTTTTTGCTCACCCAGAAACGCTGGTGAAAGTAAAAGATGCTGAAGATCAGTTGGGTG
CACGAGTGGGTTACATCGAACTGGATCTCAACAGCGGTAAGATCCTTGAGAGTTTTCGCCCCGAAGAACG
TTTTCCAATGATGAGCACTTTTAAAGTTCTGCTATGTGGCGCGGTATTATCCCGTATTGACGCCGGGCAA
GAGCAACTCGGTCGCCGCATACACTATTCTCAGAATGACTTGGTTGAGTACTCACCAGTCACAGAAAAGC
ATCTTACGGATGGCATGACAGTAAGAGAATTATGCAGTGCTGCCATAACCATGAGTGATAACACTGCGGC
CAACTTACTTCTGACAACGATCGGAGGACCGAAGGAGCTAACCGCTTTTTTGCACAACATGGGGGATCAT
GTAACTCGCCTTGATCGTTGGGAACCGGAGCTGAATGAAGCCATACCAAACGACGAGCGTGACACCACGA
TGCCTGTAGCAATGGCAACAACGTTGCGCAAACTATTAACTGGCGAACTACTTACTCTAGCTTCCCGGCA
ACAATTAATAGACTGGATGGAGGCGGATAAAGTTGCAGGACCACTTCTGCGCTCGGCCCTTCCGGCTGGC
TGGTTTATTGCTGATAAATCTGGAGCCGGTGAGCGTGGGTCTCGCGGTATCATTGCAGCACTGGGGCCAG
ATGGTAAGCCCTCCCGTATCGTAGTTATCTACACGACGGGGAGTCAGGCAACTATGGATGAACGAAATAG
ACAGATCGCTGAGATAGGTGCCTCACTGATTAAGCATTGGTAACTGTCAGACCAAGTTTACTCATATATA
CTTTAGATTGATTTAAAACTTCATTTTTAATTTAAAAGGATCTAGGTGAAGATCCTTTTTGATAATCTCA
TGACCAAAATCCCTTAACGTGAGTTTTCGTTCCACTGAGCGTCAGACCCCGTAGAAAAGATCAAAGGATC
TTCTTGAGATCCTTTTTTTCTGCGCGTAATCTGCTGCTTGCAAACAAAAAAACCACCGCTACCAGCGGTG
GTTTGTTTGCCGGATCAAGAGCTACCAACTCTTTTTCCGAAGGTAACTGGCTTCAGCAGAGCGCAGATAC
CAAATACTGTCCTTCTAGTGTAGCCGTAGTTAGGCCACCACTTCAAGAACTCTGTAGCACCGCCTACATA
CCTCGCTCTGCTAATCCTGTTACCAGTGGCTGCTGCCAGTGGCGATAAGTCGTGTCTTACCGGGTTGGAC
TCAAGACGATAGTTACCGGATAAGGCGCAGCGGTCGGGCTGAACGGGGGGTTCGTGCACACAGCCCAGCT
TGGAGCGAACGACCTACACCGAACTGAGATACCTACAGCGTGAGCTATGAGAAAGCGCCACGCTTCCCGA
AGGGAGAAAGGCGGACAGGTATCCGGTAAGCGGCAGGGTCGGAACAGGAGAGCGCACGAGGGAGCTTCCA
GGGGGAAACGCCTGGTATCTTTATAGTCCTGTCGGGTTTCGCCACCTCTGACTTGAGCGTCGATTTTTGT
GATGCTCGTCAGGGGGGCGGAGCCTATGGAAAAACGCCAGCAACGCGGCCTTTTTACGGTTCCTGGCCTT
TTGCTGGCCTTTTGCTCACATGT
