Features (pLannotate 1.2.2; 16 found; start..end, strand, type, name):
     12..39      +  repeat_region  AAV2 ITR (fragment): inverted terminal repeat of adeno-associated virus serotype 2 inverted
     68..95      +  repeat_region  AAV2 ITR (fragment): inverted terminal repeat of adeno-associated virus serotype 2 inverted
    158..224     +  CDS            small t antigen (fragment): SV40 (simian virus 40) small t antigen
    231..1409    +  promoter       EF-1α promoter: strong constitutive promoter for human elongation factor EF-1α
   1422..2117    +  CDS            mScarlet: mScarlet is a basic (constitutively fluorescent) red fluorescent protein published in 2016, derived from synthetic construct. It has moderate acid sensitivity.
   2119..2143    +  misc_feature   MCS (fragment): pBluescript multiple cloning site
   2143..2731    +  misc_feature   WPRE: woodchuck hepatitis virus posttranscriptional regulatory element
   2763..3239    +  polyA_signal   hGH poly(A) signal: human growth hormone polyadenylation signal
   3279..3419    +  repeat_region  AAV2 ITR: inverted terminal repeat of adeno-associated virus serotype 2 inverted
   3424..3475    -  misc_feature   bom (fragment): basis of mobility region from pBR322
   3494..3949    +  rep_origin     f1 ori (sequence partly withheld): f1 bacteriophage origin of replication; arrow indicates direction of (+) strand synthesis
   3950..3999    -  misc_feature   bom (fragment): basis of mobility region from pBR322
   4101..4136    -  CDS            rop (fragment): Rop protein, which maintains plasmids at low copy number; rop
   4231..4335    +  promoter       AmpR promoter: bla
   4336..5196    +  CDS            AmpR: β-lactamase; bla; confers resistance to ampicillin, carbenicillin, and related antibiotics
   5367..5955    +  rep_origin     ori: high-copy-number ColE1/pMB1/pBR322/pUC origin of replication
>Addgene plasmid #137135 | pAAV-Ef1a-oScarlet | addgene full sequence | sequence record 272677 | Addgene NGS Result
CCTGCAGGCAGCTGCGCGCTCGCTCGCTCACTGAGGCCGCCCGGGCGTCGGGCGACCTTTGGTCGCCCGG
CCTCAGTGAGCGAGCGAGCGCGCAGAGAGGGAGTGGCCAACTCCATCACTAGGGGTTCCTGCGGCCGCAC
GCGTAAGCTTTGCAAAGATGGATAAAGTTTTAAACAGAGAGGAATCTTTGCAGCTAATGGACCTTCTAGG
TCTTGAAAGGAGTGGGAATTGGCTCCGGTGCCCGTCAGTGGGCAGAGCGCACATCGCCCACAGTCCCCGA
GAAGTTGGGGGGAGGGGTCGGCAATTGAACCGGTGCCTAGAGAAGGTGGCGCGGGGTAAACTGGGAAAGT
GATGTCGTGTACTGGCTCCGCCTTTTTCCCGAGGGTGGGGGAGAACCGTATATAAGTGCAGTAGTCGCCG
TGAACGTTCTTTTTCGCAACGGGTTTGCCGCCAGAACACAGGTAAGTGCCGTGTGTGGTTCCCGCGGGCC
TGGCCTCTTTACGGGTTATGGCCCTTGCGTGCCTTGAATTACTTCCACCTGGCTGCAGTACGTGATTCTT
GATCCCGAGCTTCGGGTTGGAAGTGGGTGGGAGAGTTCGAGGCCTTGCGCTTAAGGAGCCCCTTCGCCTC
GTGCTTGAGTTGAGGCCTGGCCTGGGCGCTGGGGCCGCCGCGTGCGAATCTGGTGGCACCTTCGCGCCTG
TCTCGCTGCTTTCGATAAGTCTCTAGCCATTTAAAATTTTTGATGACCTGCTGCGACGCTTTTTTTCTGG
CAAGATAGTCTTGTAAATGCGGGCCAAGATCTGCACACTGGTATTTCGGTTTTTGGGGCCGCGGGCGGCG
ACGGGGCCCGTGCGTCCCAGCGCACATGTTCGGCGAGGCGGGGCCTGCGAGCGCGGCCACCGAGAATCGG
ACGGGGGTAGTCTCAAGCTGGCCGGCCTGCTCTGGTGCCTGGCCTCGCGCCGCCGTGTATCGCCCCGCCC
TGGGCGGCAAGGCTGGCCCGGTCGGCACCAGTTGCGTGAGCGGAAAGATGGCCGCTTCCCGGCCCTGCTG
CAGGGAGCTCAAAATGGAGGACGCGGCGCTCGGGAGAGCGGGCGGGTGAGTCACCCACACAAAGGAAAAG
GGCCTTTCCGTCCTCAGCCGTCGCTTCATGTGACTCCACGGAGTACCGGGCGCCGTCCAGGCACCTCGAT
TAGTTCTCGAGCTTTTGGAGTACGTCGTCTTTAGGTTGGGGGGAGGGGTTTTATGCGATGGAGTTTCCCC
ACACTGAGTGGGTGGAGACTGAAGTTAGGCCAGCTTGGCACTTGATGTAATTCTCCTTGGAATTTGCCCT
TTTTGAGTTTGGATCTTGGTTCATTCTCAAGCCTCAGACAGTGGTTCAAAGTTTTTTTCTTCCATTTCAG
GTGTCGTGAGGATCCGCCACCATGGTGAGCAAGGGCGAGGCAGTGATCAAGGAGTTCATGCGGTTCAAGG
TGCACATGGAGGGCTCCATGAACGGCCACGAGTTCGAGATCGAGGGCGAGGGCGAGGGCCGCCCCTACGA
GGGCACCCAGACCGCCAAGCTGAAGGTGACCAAGGGTGGCCCCCTGCCCTTCTCCTGGGACATCCTGTCC
CCTCAGTTCATGTACGGCTCCAGGGCCTTCACCAAGCACCCCGCCGACATCCCCGACTACTATAAGCAGT
CCTTCCCCGAGGGCTTCAAGTGGGACCGCGTGATGAACTTCGAGGACGGCGGCGCCGTGACCGTGACCCA
GGACACCTCCCTGGAGGACGGCACCCTGATCTACAAGGTGAAGCTCCGCGGCACCAACTTCCCTCCTGAC
GGCCCCGTAATGCAGAAGAAGACAATGGGCTGGGAAGCGTCCACCGAGCGGTTGTACCCCGAGGACGGCG
TGCTGAAGGGCGACATTAAGATGGCCCTGCGCCTGAAGGACGGCGGGCGCTACCTGGCGGACTTCAAGAC
CACCTACAAGGCCAAGAAGCCCGTGCAGATGCCCGGCGCCTACAACGTGGACCGCAAGTTGGACATCACC
TCCCACAACGAGGACTACACCGTGGTGGAACAGTACGAACGCTCCGAGGGCCGCCACTCCACCGGCGGCA
TGGACGAGCTGTACAAGTGAATTCGATATCAAGCTTATCGATAATCAACCTCTGGATTACAAAATTTGTG
AAAGATTGACTGGTATTCTTAACTATGTTGCTCCTTTTACGCTATGTGGATACGCTGCTTTAATGCCTTT
GTATCATGCTATTGCTTCCCGTATGGCTTTCATTTTCTCCTCCTTGTATAAATCCTGGTTGCTGTCTCTT
TATGAGGAGTTGTGGCCCGTTGTCAGGCAACGTGGCGTGGTGTGCACTGTGTTTGCTGACGCAACCCCCA
CTGGTTGGGGCATTGCCACCACCTGTCAGCTCCTTTCCGGGACTTTCGCTTTCCCCCTCCCTATTGCCAC
GGCGGAACTCATCGCCGCCTGCCTTGCCCGCTGCTGGACAGGGGCTCGGCTGTTGGGCACTGACAATTCC
GTGGTGTTGTCGGGGAAATCATCGTCCTTTCCTTGGCTGCTCGCCTATGTTGCCACCTGGATTCTGCGCG
GGACGTCCTTCTGCTACGTCCCTTCGGCCCTCAATCCAGCGGACCTTCCTTCCCGCGGCCTGCTGCCGGC
TCTGCGGCCTCTTCCGCGTCTTCGCCTTCGCCCTCAGACGAGTCGGATCTCCCTTTGGGCCGCCTCCCCG
CATCGATACCGAGCGCTGCTCGAGAGATCTACGGGTGGCATCCCTGTGACCCCTCCCCAGTGCCTCTCCT
GGCCCTGGAAGTTGCCACTCCAGTGCCCACCAGCCTTGTCCTAATAAAATTAAGTTGCATCATTTTGTCT
GACTAGGTGTCCTTCTATAATATTATGGGGTGGAGGGGGGTGGTATGGAGCAAGGGGCAAGTTGGGAAGA
CAACCTGTAGGGCCTGCGGGGTCTATTGGGAACCAAGCTGGAGTGCAGTGGCACAATCTTGGCTCACTGC
AATCTCCGCCTCCTGGGTTCAAGCGATTCTCCTGCCTCAGCCTCCCGAGTTGTTGGGATTCCAGGCATGC
ATGACCAGGCTCAGCTAATTTTTGTTTTTTTGGTAGAGACGGGGTTTCACCATATTGGCCAGGCTGGTCT
CCAACTCCTAATCTCAGGTGATCTACCCACCTTGGCCTCCCAAATTGCTGGGATTACAGGCGTGAACCAC
TGCTCCCTTCCCTGTCCTTCTGATTTTGTAGGTAACCACGTGCGGACCGAGCGGCCGCAGGAACCCCTAG
TGATGGAGTTGGCCACTCCCTCTCTGCGCGCTCGCTCGCTCACTGAGGCCGGGCGACCAAAGGTCGCCCG
ACGCCCGGGCTTTGCCCGGGCGGCCTCAGTGAGCGAGCGAGCGCGCAGCTGCCTGCAGGGGCGCCTGATG
CGGTATTTTCTCCTTACGCATCTGTGCGGTATTTCACACCGCATA
[95 nt withheld, positions 3476-3570]
T
[46 nt withheld, positions 3572-3617]
C
[141 nt withheld, positions 3619-3759]
CCTTTGACGTTGGAGTCCACGTTCTTT
[37 nt withheld, positions 3787-3823]
ACTCTATCTCGGGCTATTCTTTTGATTTATAAGGGATTTTGCCGATTTCGGTCTATTGGTTAAAAAATGA
GCTGATTTAACAAAAATTTAACGCGAATTTTAACAAAATATTAACGTTTACAATTTTATGGTGCACTCTC
AGTACAATCTGCTCTGATGCCGCATAGTTAAGCCAGCCCCGACACCCGCCAACACCCGCTGACGCGCCCT
GACGGGCTTGTCTGCTCCCGGCATCCGCTTACAGACAAGCTGTGACCGTCTCCGGGAGCTGCATGTGTCA
GAGGTTTTCACCGTCATCACCGAAACGCGCGAGACGAAAGGGCCTCGTGATACGCCTATTTTTATAGGTT
AATGTCATGATAATAATGGTTTCTTAGACGTCAGGTGGCACTTTTCGGGGAAATGTGCGCGGAACCCCTA
TTTGTTTATTTTTCTAAATACATTCAAATATGTATCCGCTCATGAGACAATAACCCTGATAAATGCTTCA
ATAATATTGAAAAAGGAAGAGTATGAGTATTCAACATTTCCGTGTCGCCCTTATTCCCTTTTTTGCGGCA
TTTTGCCTTCCTGTTTTTGCTCACCCAGAAACGCTGGTGAAAGTAAAAGATGCTGAAGATCAGTTGGGTG
CACGAGTGGGTTACATCGAACTGGATCTCAACAGCGGTAAGATCCTTGAGAGTTTTCGCCCCGAAGAACG
TTTTCCAATGATGAGCACTTTTAAAGTTCTGCTATGTGGCGCGGTATTATCCCGTATTGACGCCGGGCAA
GAGCAACTCGGTCGCCGCATACACTATTCTCAGAATGACTTGGTTGAGTACTCACCAGTCACAGAAAAGC
ATCTTACGGATGGCATGACAGTAAGAGAATTATGCAGTGCTGCCATAACCATGAGTGATAACACTGCGGC
CAACTTACTTCTGACAACGATCGGAGGACCGAAGGAGCTAACCGCTTTTTTGCACAACATGGGGGATCAT
GTAACTCGCCTTGATCGTTGGGAACCGGAGCTGAATGAAGCCATACCAAACGACGAGCGTGACACCACGA
TGCCTGTAGCAATGGCAACAACGTTGCGCAAACTATTAACTGGCGAACTACTTACTCTAGCTTCCCGGCA
ACAATTAATAGACTGGATGGAGGCGGATAAAGTTGCAGGACCACTTCTGCGCTCGGCCCTTCCGGCTGGC
TGGTTTATTGCTGATAAATCTGGAGCCGGTGAGCGTGGGTCTCGCGGTATCATTGCAGCACTGGGGCCAG
ATGGTAAGCCCTCCCGTATCGTAGTTATCTACACGACGGGGAGTCAGGCAACTATGGATGAACGAAATAG
ACAGATCGCTGAGATAGGTGCCTCACTGATTAAGCATTGGTAACTGTCAGACCAAGTTTACTCATATATA
CTTTAGATTGATTTAAAACTTCATTTTTAATTTAAAAGGATCTAGGTGAAGATCCTTTTTGATAATCTCA
TGACCAAAATCCCTTAACGTGAGTTTTCGTTCCACTGAGCGTCAGACCCCGTAGAAAAGATCAAAGGATC
TTCTTGAGATCCTTTTTTTCTGCGCGTAATCTGCTGCTTGCAAACAAAAAAACCACCGCTACCAGCGGTG
GTTTGTTTGCCGGATCAAGAGCTACCAACTCTTTTTCCGAAGGTAACTGGCTTCAGCAGAGCGCAGATAC
CAAATACTGTTCTTCTAGTGTAGCCGTAGTTAGGCCACCACTTCAAGAACTCTGTAGCACCGCCTACATA
CCTCGCTCTGCTAATCCTGTTACCAGTGGCTGCTGCCAGTGGCGATAAGTCGTGTCTTACCGGGTTGGAC
TCAAGACGATAGTTACCGGATAAGGCGCAGCGGTCGGGCTGAACGGGGGGTTCGTGCACACAGCCCAGCT
TGGAGCGAACGACCTACACCGAACTGAGATACCTACAGCGTGAGCTATGAGAAAGCGCCACGCTTCCCGA
AGGGAGAAAGGCGGACAGGTATCCGGTAAGCGGCAGGGTCGGAACAGGAGAGCGCACGAGGGAGCTTCCA
GGGGGAAACGCCTGGTATCTTTATAGTCCTGTCGGGTTTCGCCACCTCTGACTTGAGCGTCGATTTTTGT
GATGCTCGTCAGGGGGGCGGAGCCTATGGAAAAACGCCAGCAACGCGGCCTTTTTACGGTTCCTGGCCTT
TTGCTGGCCTTTTGCTCACATGT
