>Addgene plasmid #137135 | pAAV-Ef1a-oScarlet | depositor partial sequence | sequence record 264981 | Promoter through WPRE
AAGCTTTGCAAAGATGGATAAAGTTTTAAACAGAGAGGAATCTTTGCAGCTAATGGACCTTCTAGGTCTT
GAAAGGAGTGGGAATTGGCTCCGGTGCCCGTCAGTGGGCAGAGCGCACATCGCCCACAGTCCCCGAGAAG
TTGGGGGGAGGGGTCGGCAATTGAACCGGTGCCTAGAGAAGGTGGCGCGGGGTAAACTGGGAAAGTGATG
TCGTGTACTGGCTCCGCCTTTTTCCCGAGGGTGGGGGAGAACCGTATATAAGTGCAGTAGTCGCCGTGAA
CGTTCTTTTTCGCAACGGGTTTGCCGCCAGAACACAGGTAAGTGCCGTGTGTGGTTCCCGCGGGCCTGGC
CTCTTTACGGGTTATGGCCCTTGCGTGCCTTGAATTACTTCCACTGGCTGCAGTACGTGATTCTTGATCC
CGAGCTTCGGGTTGGAAGTGGGTGGGAGAGTTCGAGGCCTTGCGCTTAAGGAGCCCCTTCGCCTCGTGCT
TGAGTTGAGGCCTGGCCTGGGCGCTGGGGCCGCCGCGTGCGAATCTGGTGGCACCTTCGCGCCTGTCTCG
CTGCTTTCGATAAGTCTCTAGCCATTTAAAATTTTTGATGACCTGCTGCGACGCTTTTTTTCTGGCAAGA
TAGTCTTGTAAATGCGGGCCAAGATCTGCACACTGGTATTTCGGTTTTTGGGGCCGCGGGCGGCGACGGG
GCCCGTGCGTCCCAGCGCACATGTTCGGCGAGGCGGGGCCTGCGAGCGCGGCCACCGAGAATCGGACGGG
GGTAGTCTCAAGCTGGCCGGCCTGCTCTGGTGCCTGGCCTCGCGCCGCCGTGTATCGCCCCGCCCTGGGC
GGCAAGGCTGGCCCGGTCGGCACCAGTTGCGTGAGCGGAAAGATGGCCGCTTCCCGGCCCTGCTGCAGGG
AGCTCAAAATGGAGGACGCGGCGCTCGGGAGAGCGGGCGGGTGAGTCACCCACACAAAGGAAAAGGGCCT
TTCCGTCCTCAGCCGTCGCTTCATGTGACTCCACGGAGTACCGGGCGCCGTCCAGGCACCTCGATTAGTT
CTCGAGCTTTTGGAGTACGTCGTCTTTAGGTTGGGGGGAGGGGTTTTATGCGATGGAGTTTCCCCACACT
GAGTGGGTGGAGACTGAAGTTAGGCCAGCTTGGCACTTGATGTAATTCTCCTTGGAATTTGCCCTTTTTG
AGTTTGGATCTTGGTTCATTCTCAAGCCTCAGACAGTGGTTCAAAGTTTTTTTCTTCCATTTCAGGTGTC
GTGAGGATCCGCCACCATGGTGAGCAAGGGCGAGGCAGTGATCAAGGAGTTCATGCGGTTCAAGGTGCAC
ATGGAGGGCTCCATGAACGGCCACGAGTTCGAGATCGAGGGCGAGGGCGAGGGCCGCCCCTACGAGGGCA
CCCAGACCGCCAAGCTGAAGGTGACCAAGGGTGGCCCCCTGCCCTTCTCCTGGGACATCCTGTCCCCTCA
GTTCATGTACGGCTCCAGGGCCTTCACCAAGCACCCCGCCGACATCCCCGACTACTATAAGCAGTCCTTC
CCCGAGGGCTTCAAGTGGGACCGCGTGATGAACTTCGAGGACGGCGGCGCCGTGACCGTGACCCAGGACA
CCTCCCTGGAGGACGGCACCCTGATCTACAAGGTGAAGCTCCGCGGCACCAACTTCCCTCCTGACGGCCC
CGTAATGCAGAAGAAGACAATGGGCTGGGAAGCGTCCACCGAGCGGTTGTACCCCGAGGACGGCGTGCTG
AAGGGCGACATTAAGATGGCCCTGCGCCTGAAGGACGGCGGGCGCTACCTGGCGGACTTCAAGACCACCT
ACAAGGCCAAGAAGCCCGTGCAGATGCCCGGCGCCTACAACGTGGACCGCAAGTTGGACATCACCTCCCA
CAACGAGGACTACACCGTGGTGGAACAGTACGAACGCTCCGAGGGCCGCCACTCCACCGGCGGCATGGAC
GAGCTGTACAAGTGAATTCGATATCAAGCTTATCGATAATCAACCTCTGGATTACAAAATTTGTGAAAGA
TTGACTGGTATTCTTAACTATGTTGCTCCTTTTACGCTATGTGGATACGCTGCTTTAATGCCTTTGTATC
ATGCTATTGCTTCCCGTATGGCTTTCATTTTCTCCTCCTTGTATAAATCCTGGTTGCTGTCTCTTTATGA
GGAGTTGTGGCCCGTTGTCAGGCAACGTGGCGTGGTGTGCACTGTGTTTGCTGACGCAACCCCCACTGGT
TGGGGCATTGCCACCACCTGTCAGCTCCTTTCCGGGACTTTCGCTTTCCCCCTCCCTATTGCCACGGCGG
AACTCATCGCCGCCTGCCTTGCCCGCTGCTGGACAGGGGCTCGGCTGTTGGGCACTGACAATTCCGTGGT
GTTGTCGGGGAAATCATCGTCCTTTCCTTGGCTGCTCGCCTATGTTGCCACCTGGATTCTGCGCGGGACG
TCCTTCTGCTACGTCCCTTCGGCCCTCAATCCAGCGGACCTTCCTTCCCGCGGCCTGCTGCCGGCTCTGC
GGCCTCTTCCGCGTCTTCGCCTTCGCCCTCAGACGAGTCGGATCTCCCTTTGGGCCGCCTCCCCGCATCG
ATACCG
